Addgene plasmid #209458: EC70197
Purpose: Cloning protospacers for Cas9 editing
Depositing lab: Wendy Harwood & Cristobal Uauy. Depositing organization: John Innes Centre. Publication: An optimised CRISPR Cas9 and Cas12a mutagenesis toolkit for Barley and Wheat. Lawrenson T, Clarke M, Kirby R, Forner M, Steuernagel B, Brown JKM, Harwood W. Plant Methods. 2024 Aug 13;20(1):123. doi: 10.1186/s13007-024-01234-y. PubMed 39138524.
Backbone
  Vector backbone: Unknown
  Vector type: CRISPR
  Selectable markers: LacZ
Growth in bacteria
  Bacterial resistance: Ampicillin, 100 μg/mL
  Growth temperature: 37°C
  Growth strain: DH5alpha
  Copy number: High Copy
Gene/Insert
  Gene/Insert name: Cas9 sgRNA
  Species: Steptococcus pyogenes
  Promoter: TaU3
  Cloning method: Restriction Enzyme; 5′ cloning site unknown (unknown if destroyed)
Terms and licenses: Academic/Nonprofit Terms; Industry Terms: Not Available to Industry
Depositor comments: GoldeGate level 1 position 3
How to cite: EC70197 was a gift from Wendy Harwood & Cristobal Uauy (Addgene plasmid # 209458 ; http://n2t.net/addgene:209458 ; RRID:Addgene_209458)
