[The description below was written by a language model from this plasmid's Addgene catalogue record and pLannotate feature annotations shown in this document.]
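Description:
EC70197 is a 5,475 nt Golden Gate level 1 (position 3) CRISPR plasmid designed as an acceptor for cloning protospacers into a Streptococcus pyogenes Cas9 single guide RNA expression unit, from a toolkit developed for mutagenesis in barley and wheat. The backbone is listed as unknown, but the annotated features are those of a small binary-type vector. Nopaline C58 T-DNA left and right border repeats flank the cargo region. A high-copy ColE1/pUC-type origin supports propagation in E. coli, and the incP oriV origin with the trfA replication protein gene forms a broad-host-range replicon of the kind used in Agrobacterium-compatible vectors. Bacterial selection is by ampicillin, through β-lactamase expressed from its own promoter. Short fragments annotated as TetR, bom and attB2 appear to be backbone remnants rather than functional parts.

Between the borders, the catalogue record places the sgRNA under the TaU3 promoter, a wheat U3 small nuclear RNA promoter that would drive RNA polymerase III transcription in cereal cells. This promoter was not picked up by the automated annotation, although an unannotated stretch lies downstream of the left border. Next comes a lacZα cassette (CAP binding site, lac promoter and operator, pUC multiple cloning site, lacZα fragment), followed by the Cas9 gRNA scaffold. This layout, with LacZ listed as the marker, suggests that the lacZα cassette is a placeholder replaced by the protospacer, allowing blue/white screening for recombinants, although the record does not name the cloning sites. The finished guide unit would then typically be combined with other level 1 modules in a higher-level Golden Gate assembly for plant transformation.
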