Features (pLannotate 1.2.2; 17 found; start..end, strand, type, name):
     25..49      +  misc_feature   RB T-DNA repeat: right border repeat from nopaline C58 T-DNA
    161..181     -  CDS            TetR (fragment): tetracycline resistance regulatory protein; tetR
    208..1353    -  CDS            trfA: TRFA_ECOLX - Experimental evidence at protein level: Swiss-Prot protein existence level 1. Also involved in plasmid copy number control, promoting intermolecular coupling of protein bound iterons at oriV, which inhibits replication initiation. From Escherichia coli.
   1689..2277    -  rep_origin     ori: high-copy-number ColE1/pMB1/pBR322/pUC origin of replication
   2448..3308    -  CDS            AmpR: β-lactamase; bla; confers resistance to ampicillin, carbenicillin, and related antibiotics
   3309..3413    -  promoter       AmpR promoter: bla
   3500..4131    -  rep_origin     oriV: incP origin of replication
   4223..4247    +  misc_feature   LB T-DNA repeat: left border repeat from nopaline C58 T-DNA
   4750..4792    +  CDS            lacI (fragment): lac repressor; lacI; The lac repressor binds to the lac operator to inhibit transcription in E. coli. This inhibition can be relieved by adding lactose or isopropyl-β-D-thiogalactopyranoside (IPTG).
   4805..4826    +  protein_bind   CAP binding site: CAP binding activates transcription in the presence of cAMP. E. coli catabolite activator protein
   4841..4871    +  promoter       lac promoter: promoter for the E. coli lac operon
   4879..4895    +  protein_bind   lac operator: The lac repressor binds to the lac operator to inhibit transcription in E. coli. This inhibition can be relieved by adding lactose or isopropyl-β-D-thiogalactopyranoside (IPTG). lac repressor encoded by lacI
   4932..4988    -  misc_feature   MCS: pUC18/19 multiple cloning site
   4985..5142    +  CDS            lacZα (fragment): LacZα fragment of β-galactosidase; lacZ fragment
   5148..5247    -  misc_feature   bom (fragment): basis of mobility region from pBR322
   5335..5410    +  misc_RNA       gRNA scaffold: guide RNA scaffold for the Streptococcus pyogenes CRISPR/Cas9 system
   5422..5443    -  protein_bind   attB2 (fragment): mutant version of attB; recombination site for the Gateway® BP reaction BP Clonase™
>Addgene plasmid #209458 | EC70197 | addgene full sequence | sequence record 413856 | Addgene NGS Result
GAAGTGGTTTAAACTATCAGTGTTTGACAGGATATATTGGCGGGTAAACCTAAGAGAAAAGAGCGTTTAT
TAGAATAATCGGATATTTAAAAGGGCGTGAAAAGGTTTATCCGTTCGTCCATTTGTATGTGCATGCCAAC
CACAGGGTTCCCCAGATCAGGCGCTGGCTGCTGAACCCCCAGCCGGAACTGACCCCACAAGGCCCTAGCG
TTTGCAATGCACCAGGTCATCATTGACCCAGGCGTGTTCCACCAGGCCGCTGCCTCGCAACTCTTCGCAG
GCTTCGCCGACCTGCTCGCGCCACTTCTTCACGCGGGTGGAATCCGATCCGCACATGAGGCGGAAGGTTT
CCAGCTTGAGCGGGTACGGCTCCCGGTGCGAGCTGAAATAGTCGAACATCCGTCGGGCCGTCGGCGACAG
CTTGCGGTACTTCTCCCATATGAATTTCGTGTAGTGGTCGCCAGCAAACAGCACGACGATTTCCTCGTCG
ATCAGGACCTGGCAACGGGACGTTTTCTTGCCACGGTCCAGGACGCGGAAGCGGTGCAGCAGCGACACCG
ATTCCAGGTGCCCAACGCGGTCGGACGTGAAGCCCATCGCCGTCGCCTGTAGGCGCGACAGGCATTCCTC
GGCCTTCGTGTAATACCGGCCATTGATCGACCAGCCCAGGTCCTGGCAAAGCTCGTAGAACGTGAAGGTG
ATCGGCTCGCCGATAGGGGTGCGCTTCGCGTACTCCAACACCTGCTGCCACACCAGTTCGTCATCGTCGG
CCCGCAGCTCGACGCCGGTGTAGGTGATCTTCACGTCCTTGTTGACGTGGAAAATGACCTTGTTTTGCAG
CGCCTCGCGCGGGATTTTCTTGTTGCGCGTGGTGAACAGGGCAGAGCGGGCCGTGTCGTTTGGCATCGCT
CGCATCGTGTCCGGCCACGGCGCAATATCGAACAAGGAAAGCTGCATTTCCTTGATCTGCTGCTTCGTGT
GTTTCAGCAACGCGGCCTGCTTGGCCTCGCTGACCTGTTTTGCCAGGTCCTCGCCGGCGGTTTTTCGCTT
CTTGGTCGTCATAGTTCCTCGCGTGTCGATGGTCATCGACTTCGCCAAACCTGCCGCCTCCTGTTCAAGA
CGACGCGAACGCTCCACGGCGGCCGATGGCGCGGGCAGGGCAGGGGGAGCCAGTTGCACGCTGTCGCGCT
CGATCTTGGCCGTAGCTTGCTGGACCATCGAGCCGACGGACTGGAAGGTTTCGCGGGGCGCACGCATGAC
GGTGCGGCTTGCGATGGTTTCGGCATCCTCGGCGGAAAACCCCGCGTCGATCAGTTCTTGCCTGTATGCC
TTCCGGTCAAACGTCCGATTCATTCACCCTCCTTGCGGGATTGCCCCGACTCACGCCGGGGCAATGTGCC
CTTATTCCTGATTTGACCCGCCTGGTGCCTTGGTGTCCAGATAATCCACCTTATCGGCAATGAAGTCGGT
CCCGTAGACCGTCTGGCCGTCCTTCTCGTACTTGGTATTCCGAATCTTGCCCTGCACGAATACCAGCGAC
CCCTTGCCCAAATACTTGCCGTGGGCCTCGGCCTGAGAGCCAAAACACTTGATGCGGAAGAAGTCGGTGC
GCTCCTGCTTGTCGCCGGCATCGTTGCGCCACATCTAGGATCTGCCAGGAACCGTAAAAAGGCCGCGTTG
CTGGCGTTTTTCCATAGGCTCCGCCCCCCTGACGAGCATCACAAAAATCGACGCTCAAGTCAGAGGTGGC
GAAACCCGACAGGACTATAAAGATACCAGGCGTTTCCCCCTGGAAGCTCCCTCGTGCGCTCTCCTGTTCC
GACCCTGCCGCTTACCGGATACCTGTCCGCCTTTCTCCCTTCGGGAAGCGTGGCGCTTTCTCATAGCTCA
CGCTGTAGGTATCTCAGTTCGGTGTAGGTCGTTCGCTCCAAGCTGGGCTGTGTGCACGAACCCCCCGTTC
AGCCCGACCGCTGCGCCTTATCCGGTAACTATCGTCTTGAGTCCAACCCGGTAAGACACGACTTATCGCC
ACTGGCAGCAGCCACTGGTAACAGGATTAGCAGAGCGAGGTATGTAGGCGGTGCTACAGAGTTCTTGAAG
TGGTGGCCTAACTACGGCTACACTAGAAGAACAGTATTTGGTATCTGCGCTCTGCTGAAGCCAGTTACCT
TCGGAAAAAGAGTTGGTAGCTCTTGATCCGGCAAACAAACCACCGCTGGTAGCGGTGGTTTTTTTGTTTG
CAAGCAGCAGATTACGCGCAGAAAAAAAGGATCTCAAGAAGATCCTTTGATCTTTTCTACGGGGTCTGAC
GCTCAGTGGAACGAAAACTCACGTTAAGGGATTTTGGTCATGAGATTATCAAAAAGGATCTTCACCTAGA
TCCTTTTAAATTAAAAATGAAGTTTTAAATCAATCTAAAGTATATATGAGTAAACTTGGTCTGACAGTTA
CCAATGCTTAATCAGTGAGGCACCTATCTCAGCGATCTGTCTATTTCGTTCATCCATAGTTGCCTGACTC
CCCGTCGTGTAGATAACTACGATACGGGAGGGCTTACCATCTGGCCCCAGTGCTGCAATGATACCGCGAG
AACCACGCTCACCGGCTCCAGATTTATCAGCAATAAACCAGCCAGCCGGAAGGGCCGAGCGCAGAAGTGG
TCCTGCAACTTTATCCGCCTCCATCCAGTCTATTAATTGTTGCCGGGAAGCTAGAGTAAGTAGTTCGCCA
GTTAATAGTTTGCGCAACGTTGTTGCCATTGCTACAGGCATCGTGGTGTCACGCTCGTCGTTTGGTATGG
CTTCATTCAGCTCCGGTTCCCAACGATCAAGGCGAGTTACATGATCCCCCATGTTGTGCAAAAAAGCGGT
TAGCTCCTTCGGTCCTCCGATCGTTGTCAGAAGTAAGTTGGCCGCAGTGTTATCACTCATGGTTATGGCA
GCACTGCATAATTCTCTTACTGTCATGCCATCCGTAAGATGCTTTTCTGTGACTGGTGAGTACTCAACCA
AGTCATTCTGAGAATAGTGTATGCGGCGACCGAGTTGCTCTTGCCCGGCGTCAATACGGGATAATACCGC
GCCACATAGCAGAACTTTAAAAGTGCTCATCATTGGAAAACGTTCTTCGGGGCGAAAACTCTCAAGGATC
TTACCGCTGTTGAGATCCAGTTCGATGTAACCCACTCGTGCACCCAACTGATCTTCAGCATCTTTTACTT
TCACCAGCGTTTCTGGGTGAGCAAAAACAGGAAGGCAAAATGCCGCAAAAAAGGGAATAAGGGCGACACG
GAAATGTTGAATACTCATACTCTTCCTTTTTCAATATTATTGAAGCATTTATCAAGGTTATTGTCTCATG
AGCGGATACATATTTGAATGTATTTAGAAAAATAAACAAATAGGGGTTCCGCGCACGAATTGGCCAGCGC
TGCCATTTTTGGGGTGAGGCCGTTCGCGGCCGAGGGGCGCAGCCCCTGGGGGGATGGGAGGCCCGCGTTA
GCGGGCCGGGAGGGTTCGAGAAGGGGGGGCACCCCCCTTCGGCGTGCGCGGTCACGCGCACAGGGCGCAG
CCCTGGTTAAAAACAAGGTTTATAAATATTGGTTTAAAAGCAGGTTAAAAGACAGGTTAGCGGTGGCCGA
AAAACGGGCGGAAACCCTTGCAAATGCTGGATTTTCTGCCTGTGGACAGCCCCTCAAATGTCAATAGGTG
CGCCCCTCATCTGTCAGCACTCTGCCCCTCAAGTGTCAAGGATCGCGCCCCTCATCTGTCAGTAGTCGCG
CCCCTCAAGTGTCAATACCGCAGGGCACTTATCCCCAGGCTTGTCCACATCATCTGTGGGAAACTCGCGT
AAAATCAGGCGTTTTCGCCGATTTGCGAGGCTGGCCAGCTCCACGTCGCCGGCCGAAATCGAGCCTGCCC
CTCATCTGTCAACGCCGCGCCGGGTGAGTCGGCCCCTCAAGTGTCAACGTCCGCCCCTCATCTGTCAGTG
AGGGCCAAGTTTTCCGCGAGGTATCCACAACGCCGGCGGCCGCGGTGTCTCGCACACGGCTTCGACGGCG
TTTCTGGCGCGTTTGCAGGGCCATAGACGGCCGCCAGCCCAGCGGCGAGGGCAACCAGCCCGGTGAGCGT
CGCAAAGGAGATCCTGATCTGACTGATGGGCTGCCTGTATCGAGTGGTGATTTTGTGCCGAGCTGCCGGT
CGGGGAGCTGTTGGCTGGCTGGTGGCAGGATATATTGTGGTGTAAACAAATTGACGCTTAGACAACTTAA
TAACACATTGCGGACGTTTTTAATGTACTGGGGTGGATGCAGTGGGCCCCACTCTGCTTGAAGACAAACT
AGGCGGCAGGGAGAGTTTTAACATTGACTAGCGTGCTGATAATTTGTGAGAAATAATAATTGACAAGTAG
ATACTGACATTTGAGAAGAGCTTCTGAACTGTTATTAGTAACAAAAATGGAAAGCTGATGCACGGAAAAA
GGAAAGAAAAAGCCATACTTTTTTTTAGGTAGGAAAAGAAAAAGCCATACGAGACTGATGTCTCTCAGAT
GGGCCGGGATCTGTCTATCTAGCAGGCAGCAGCCCTACCAACCTCACGGGCCAGCAATTACGAGTCCTTC
TAAAACGTCCCGCCGAGGGCGCGTGGCCGTGCTGTGCAGCAGCACGTCTAACATTAGTCCCACCTCGCCA
GTTTACAGGGAGCAGAACCAGCTTATAAGCGGAGGCGCGGCACCAAGAAGCATGAGACCGCAGCTGGCAC
GACAGGTTTCCCGACTGGAAAGCGGGCAGTGAGCGCAACGCAATTAATGTGAGTTAGCTCACTCATTAGG
CACCCCAGGCTTTACACTTTATGCTTCCGGCTCGTATGTTGTGTGGAATTGTGAGCGGATAACAATTTCA
CACAGGAAACAGCTATGACCATGATTACGCCAAGCTTGCATGCCTGCAGGTCGACTCTAGAGGATCCCCG
GGTACCGAGCTCGAATTCACTGGCCGTCGTTTTACAACGTCGTGACTGGGAAAACCCTGGCGTTACCCAA
CTTAATCGCCTTGCAGCACATCCCCCTTTCGCCAGCTGGCGTAATAGCGAAGAGGCCCGCACCGATCGCC
CTTCCCAACAGTTGCGCAGCCTGAATGGCGAATGGCGCCTGATGCGGTATTTTCTCCTTACGCATCTGTG
CGGTATTTCACACCGCATATGGTGCACTCTCAGTACAATCTGCTCTGATGCCGCATAGTTAAGCCAGCCC
CGACACCCGCCAACACCCGCTGACGCGCCCTGACGGGCTTGTCTGCTCCCGGCATCCGCTTACAGACAAG
CTGTGACGGTCTCAGTTTTAGAGCTAGAAATAGCAAGTTAAAATAAGGCTAGTCCGTTATCAACTTGAAA
AAGTGGCACCGAGTCGGTGCTTTTTTTCTAGACCCAGCTTTCTTGTACAAAGTTGGCATTACGCTTTACT
TACAAGTCTTCAGTC
